>Addgene plasmid #214402 | SF-SON IRES Puro | addgene full sequence | sequence record 426701 | Addgene NGS Result
TGGCTCTGCCCACGGTCTCACCACCTGGTGTGGATGCCAAAGCCCAGGTGAAGACAGAGACCGCGGGGCC
CCAGGGGCCCCCACACTACACCGACCAGCCATCCACCTCACAGATCGCCTACACCTCCCTCAGCCTGCCC
CACTATGGCTCAGCCTTCCCCTCCATCTCCCGCCCCCAGTTTGACTACTCTGACCATCAGCCCTCAGGAC
CCTATTATGGCCACTCGGGCCAGGCCTCTGGCCTCTACTCGGCCTTCTCCTATATGGGGCCCTCGCAGCG
GCCCCTCTACACGGCCATCTCTGACCCCAGCCCCTCAGGGCCCCAGTCCCACAGCCCCACACACTGGGAG
CAGCCAGTATATACGACACTGTCCCGGCCCTCTTCCGGAGCCACCAACTTCTCCCTGCTGAAGCAGGCCG
GCGACGTGGAGGAGAACCCCGGCCCCTCCATGGACTCGGACGCCAGCCTGGTGTCCAGCCGCCCGTCGTC
GCCAGAGCCCGATGACCTTTTTCTGCCGGCCCGGAGTAAGGGCAGCAGCGGCAGCGCCTTCACTGGGGGC
ACCGTGTCCTCGTCCACCCCGAGTGACTGCCCGCCGGAGCTGAGCGCCGAGCTGCGCGGCGCTATGGGCT
CTGCGGGCGCGCATCCTGGGGACAAGCTAGGAGGCAGTGGCTTCAAGTCATCCTCGTCCAGCACCTCGTC
GTCTACGTCGTCGGCGGCTGCGTCGTCCACCAAGAAGGACAAGAAGCAAATGACAGAGCCGGAGCTGCAG
CAGCTGCGTCTCAAGATCAACAGCCGCGAGCGCAAGCGCATGCACGACCTCAACATCGCCATGGATGGCC
TCCGCGAGGTCATGCCGTACGCACACGGCCCTTCGGTGCGCAAGCTTTCCAAGATCACCACGCTGCTGCT
GGCGCGCAACTACATCCTCATGCTCACCAACTCGCTGGAGGAGATGAAGCGACTGGTGAGCGAGATCTAC
GGGGGCCACCACGCTGGCTTCCACCCGTCGGCCTGCGGCGGCCTGGCGCACTCCGCGCCCCTGCCCGCCG
CCACCGCGCACCCGGCAGCAGCAGCGCACGCCGCACATCACCCCGCGGTGCACCACCCCATCCTGCCGCC
CGCCGCCGCAGCGGCTGCTGCCGCCGCTGCAGCCGCGGCTGTGTCCAGCGCCTCTCTGCCCGGATCCGGG
CTGCCGTCGGTCGGCTCAATCCGTCCACCGCACGGCCTACTCAAGTCTCCGTCTGCTGCCGCGGCCGCCC
CGCTGGGGGGCGGGGGCGGCGGCAGTGGGGCGAGCGGGGGCTTCCAGCACTGGGGCGGCATGCCCTGCCC
CTGCAGCATGTGCCAGGTGCCGCCGCCGCACCACCACGTGTCGGCTATGGGCGCCGGCAGCCTGCCGCGC
CTCACCTCCGACGCCAAGGGCTCCGGAGAGGGCCGGGGCTCTCTGCTGACCTGTGGCGACGTGGAGGAGA
ACCCCGGCCCCTCCATGGACACTAACCGCCCGGGCGCGTTCGTGCTGAGCAGTGCCCCGCTGGCCGCGCT
GCACAACATGGCCGAGATGAAGACGTCGCTGTTCCCCTACGCGCTGCAGGGTCCGGCCGGCTTCAAGGCG
CCCGCGCTGGGGGGCCTGGGCGCGCAGCTCCCGCTCGGGACCCCGCACGGCATCAGCGACATCCTGGGCC
GGCCCGTGGGCGCGGCGGGCGGGGGCCTCCTGGGGGGGCTGCCCCGGCTCAACGGGCTCGCGTCGTCCGC
CGGCGTTTACTTCGGGCCCGCGGCCGCTGTGGCGCGCGGCTACCCCAAGCCCCTGGCCGAGCTGCCGGGG
CGCCCGCCCATCTTCTGGCCCGGCGTGGTGCAGGGCGCGCCCTGGAGGGACCCGCGTCTGGCTGGCCCGG
CCCCGGCCGGCGGCGTCCTGGACAAGGACGGGAAGAAGAAGCACTCGCGCCCGACCTTCTCGGGCCAGCA
GATCTTCGCGCTGGAGAAAACCTTCGAGCAGACCAAGTACCTGGCGGGCCCGGAGCGCGCGCGTCTCGCC
TACTCGCTGGGCATGACCGAGAGCCAGGTGAAGGTCTGGTTCCAGAACCGCCGGACCAAGTGGCGCAAGC
GGCACGCGGCGGAGATGGCGTCGGCCAAGAAGAAGCAGGACTCGGACGCCGAGAAGCTGAAGGTGCGCGG
CTCGGACGCGGAGGACGACGACGAATACAACCGGCCCCTGGACCCCAACTCGGACGACGAGAAGATCACG
CGGCTGCTCAAGAAGCACAAACCCTCGAACTTGGCGCTGGTCAGCCCGTGCGGCGGCGGCGCGGGGGACG
CCTTGTGATGAGTCGACCGCCCCTCTCCCTCCCCCCCCCCTAACGTTACTGGCCGAAGCCGCTTGGAATA
AGGCCGGTGTGCGTTTGTCTATATGTTATTTTCCACCATATTGCCGTCTTTTGGCAATGTGAGGGCCCGG
AAACCTGGCCCTGTCTTCTTGACGAGCATTCCTAGGGGTCTTTCCCCTCTCGCCAAAGGAATGCAAGGTC
TGTTGAATGTCGTGAAGGAAGCAGTTCCTCTGGAAGCTTCTTGAAGACAAACAACGTCTGTAGCGACCCT
TTGCAGGCAGCGGAACCCCCCACCTGGCGACAGGTGCCTCTGCGGCCAAAAGCCACGTGTATAAGATACA
CCTGCAAAGGCGGCACAACCCCAGTGCCACGTTGTGAGTTGGATAGTTGTGGAAAGAGTCAAATGGCTCT
CCTCAAGCGTATTCAACAAGGGGCTGAAGGATGCCCAGAAGGTACCCCATTGTATGGGATCTGATCTGGG
GCCTCGGTGCACATGCTTTACATGTGTTTAGTCGAGGTTAAAAAAACGTCTAGGCCCCCCGAACCACGGG
GACGTGGTTTTCCTTTGAAAAACACGATGATAATATGGCCACAACCATGACCGAGTACAAGCCCACGGTG
CGCCTCGCCACCCGCGACGACGTCCCCAGGGCCGTACGCACCCTCGCCGCCGCGTTCGCCGACTACCCCG
CCACGCGCCACACCGTCGATCCGGACCGCCACATCGAGCGGGTCACCGAGCTGCAAGAACTCTTCCTCAC
GCGCGTCGGGCTCGACATCGGCAAGGTGTGGGTCGCGGACGACGGCGCCGCGGTGGCGGTCTGGACCACG
CCGGAGAGCGTCGAAGCGGGGGCGGTGTTCGCCGAGATCGGCCCGCGCATGGCCGAGTTGAGCGGTTCCC
GGCTGGCCGCGCAGCAACAGATGGAAGGCCTCCTGGCGCCGCACCGGCCCAAGGAGCCCGCGTGGTTCCT
GGCCACCGTCGGCGTCTCGCCCGACCACCAGGGCAAGGGTCTGGGCAGCGCCGTCGTGCTCCCCGGAGTG
GAGGCGGCCGAGCGCGCCGGGGTGCCCGCCTTCCTGGAGACCTCCGCGCCCCGCAACCTCCCCTTCTACG
AGCGGCTCGGCTTCACCGTCACCGCCGACGTCGAGGTGCCCGAAGGACCGCGCACCTGGTGCATGACCCG
CAAGCCCGGTGCCTGAATCGATGTCGACAATCAACCTCTGGATTACAAAATTTGTGAAAGATTGACTGGT
ATTCTTAACTATGTTGCTCCTTTTACGCTATGTGGATACGCTGCTTTAATGCCTTTGTATCATGCTATTG
CTTCCCGTATGGCTTTCATTTTCTCCTCCTTGTATAAATCCTGGTTGCTGTCTCTTTATGAGGAGTTGTG
GCCCGTTGTCAGGCAACGTGGCGTGGTGTGCACTGTGTTTGCTGACGCAACCCCCACTGGTTGGGGCATT
GCCACCACCTGTCAGCTCCTTTCCGGGACTTTCGCTTTCCCCCTCCCTATTGCCACGGCGGAACTCATCG
CCGCCTGCCTTGCCCGCTGCTGGACAGGGGCTCGGCTGTTGGGCACTGACAATTCCGTGGTGTTGTCGGG
GAAGCTGACGTCCTTTCCATGGCTGCTCGCCTGTGTTGCCACCTGGATTCTGCGCGGGACGTCCTTCTGC
TACGTCCCTTCGGCCCTCAATCCAGCGGACCTTCCTTCCCGCGGCCTGCTGCCGGCTCTGCGGCCTCTTC
CGCGTCTTCGCCTTCGCCCTCAGACGAGTCGGATCTCCCTTTGGGCCGCCTCCCCGCCTGGAATTCGAGC
TCGGTACCTTTAAGACCAATGACTTACAAGGCAGCTGTAGATCTTAGCCACTTTTTAAAAGAAAAGGGGG
GACTGGAAGGGCTACGTAGCTAGCGAAGTTCCTATTCCGAAGTTCCTATTCTCTAGAAAGTATAGGAACT
TCTACGTAACTCCCAACGAAGACAAGATCTGCTTTTTGCTTGTACTGGGTCTCTCTGGTTAGACCAGATC
TGAGCCTGGGAGCTCTCTGGCTAACTAGGGAACCCACTGCTTAAGCCTCAATAAAGCTTGCCTTGAGTGC
TTCAAGTAGTGTGTGCCCGTCTGTTGTGTGACTCTGGTAACTAGAGATCCCTCAGACCCTTTTAGTCAGT
GTGGAAAATCTCTAGCAGTAGTAGTTCATGTCATCTTATTATTCAGTATTTATAACTTGCAAAGAAATGA
ATATCAGAGAGTGAGAGGAACTTGTTTATTGCAGCTTATAATGGTTACAAATAAAGCAATAGCATCACAA
ATTTCACAAATAAAGCATTTTTTTCACTGCATTCTAGTTGTGGTTTGTCCAAACTCATCAATGTATCTTA
TCATGTCTGGCTCTAGCTATCCCGCCCCTAACTCCGCCCATCCCGCCCCTAACTCCGCCCAGTTCCGCCC
ATTCTCCGCCCCATGGCTGACTAATTTTTTTTATTTATGCAGAGGCCGAGGCCGCCTCGGCCTCTGAGCT
ATTCCAGAAGTAGTGAGGAGGCTTTTTTGGAGGCCTAGGGACGTACCCAATTCGCCCTATAGTGAGTCGT
ATTACGCGCGCTCACTGGCCGTCGTTTTACAACGTCGTGACTGGGAAAACCCTGGCGTTACCCAACTTAA
TCGCCTTGCAGCACATCCCCCTTTCGCCAGCTGGCGTAATAGCGAAGAGGCCCGCACCGATCGCCCTTCC
CAACAGTTGCGCAGCCTGAATGGCGAATGGG
[124 nt withheld, positions 5072-5195]
C
[91 nt withheld, positions 5197-5287]
A
[49 nt withheld, positions 5289-5337]
CCTTTGACGTTGGAGTCCACGTTCTTT
[37 nt withheld, positions 5365-5401]
ACCCTATCTCGGTCTATTCTTTTGATTTATAAGGGATTTTGCCGATTTCGGCCTATTGGTTAAAAAATGA
GCTGATTTAACAAAAATTTAACGCGAATTTTAACAAAATATTAACGCTTACAATTTAGGTGGCACTTTTC
GGGGAAATGTGCGCGGAACCCCTATTTGTTTATTTTTCTAAATACATTCAAATATGTATCCGCTCATGAG
ACAATAACCCTGATAAATGCTTCAATAATATTGAAAAAGGAAGAGTATGAGTATTCAACATTTCCGTGTC
GCCCTTATTCCCTTTTTTGCGGCATTTTGCCTTCCTGTTTTTGCTCACCCAGAAACGCTGGTGAAAGTAA
AAGATGCTGAAGATCAGTTGGGTGCACGAGTGGGTTACATCGAACTGGATCTCAACAGCGGTAAGATCCT
TGAGAGTTTTCGCCCCGAAGAACGTTTTCCAATGATGAGCACTTTTAAAGTTCTGCTATGTGGCGCGGTA
TTATCCCGTATTGACGCCGGGCAAGAGCAACTCGGTCGCCGCATACACTATTCTCAGAATGACTTGGTTG
AGTACTCACCAGTCACAGAAAAGCATCTTACGGATGGCATGACAGTAAGAGAATTATGCAGTGCTGCCAT
AACCATGAGTGATAACACTGCGGCCAACTTACTTCTGACAACGATCGGAGGACCGAAGGAGCTAACCGCT
TTTTTGCACAACATGGGGGATCATGTAACTCGCCTTGATCGTTGGGAACCGGAGCTGAATGAAGCCATAC
CAAACGACGAGCGTGACACCACGATGCCTGTAGCAATGGCAACAACGTTGCGCAAACTATTAACTGGCGA
ACTACTTACTCTAGCTTCCCGGCAACAATTAATAGACTGGATGGAGGCGGATAAAGTTGCAGGACCACTT
CTGCGCTCGGCCCTTCCGGCTGGCTGGTTTATTGCTGATAAATCTGGAGCCGGTGAGCGTGGGTCTCGCG
GTATCATTGCAGCACTGGGGCCAGATGGTAAGCCCTCCCGTATCGTAGTTATCTACACGACGGGGAGTCA
GGCAACTATGGATGAACGAAATAGACAGATCGCTGAGATAGGTGCCTCACTGATTAAGCATTGGTAACTG
TCAGACCAAGTTTACTCATATATACTTTAGATTGATTTAAAACTTCATTTTTAATTTAAAAGGATCTAGG
TGAAGATCCTTTTTGATAATCTCATGACCAAAATCCCTTAACGTGAGTTTTCGTTCCACTGAGCGTCAGA
CCCCGTAGAAAAGATCAAAGGATCTTCTTGAGATCCTTTTTTTCTGCGCGTAATCTGCTGCTTGCAAACA
AAAAAACCACCGCTACCAGCGGTGGTTTGTTTGCCGGATCAAGAGCTACCAACTCTTTTTCCGAAGGTAA
CTGGCTTCAGCAGAGCGCAGATACCAAATACTGTTCTTCTAGTGTAGCCGTAGTTAGGCCACCACTTCAA
GAACTCTGTAGCACCGCCTACATACCTCGCTCTGCTAATCCTGTTACCAGTGGCTGCTGCCAGTGGCGAT
AAGTCGTGTCTTACCGGGTTGGACTCAAGACGATAGTTACCGGATAAGGCGCAGCGGTCGGGCTGAACGG
GGGGTTCGTGCACACAGCCCAGCTTGGAGCGAACGACCTACACCGAACTGAGATACCTACAGCGTGAGCT
ATGAGAAAGCGCCACGCTTCCCGAAGGGAGAAAGGCGGACAGGTATCCGGTAAGCGGCAGGGTCGGAACA
GGAGAGCGCACGAGGGAGCTTCCAGGGGGAAACGCCTGGTATCTTTATAGTCCTGTCGGGTTTCGCCACC
TCTGACTTGAGCGTCGATTTTTGTGATGCTCGTCAGGGGGGCGGAGCCTATGGAAAAACGCCAGCAACGC
GGCCTTTTTACGGTTCCTGGCCTTTTGCTGGCCTTTTGCTCACATGTTCTTTCCTGCGTTATCCCCTGAT
TCTGTGGATAACCGTATTACCGCCTTTGAGTGAGCTGATACCGCTCGCCGCAGCCGAACGACCGAGCGCA
GCGAGTCAGTGAGCGAGGAAGCGGAAGAGCGCCCAATACGCAAACCGCCTCTCCCCGCGCGTTGGCCGAT
TCATTAATGCAGCTGGCACGACAGGTTTCCCGACTGGAAAGCGGGCAGTGAGCGCAACGCAATTAATGTG
AGTTAGCTCACTCATTAGGCACCCCAGGCTTTACACTTTATGCTTCCGGCTCGTATGTTGTGTGGAATTG
TGAGCGGATAACAATTTCACACAGGAAACAGCTATGACCATGATTACGCCAAGCGCGCAATTAACCCTCA
CTAAAGGGAACAAAAGCTGGAGCTGCAAGCTTAATGTAGTCTTATGCAATACTCTTGTAGTCTTGCAACA
TGGTAACGATGAGTTAGCAACATGCCTTACAAGGAGAGAAAAAGCACCGTGCATGCCGATTGGTGGAAGT
AAGGTGGTACGATCGTGCCTTATTAGGAAGGCAACAGACGGGTCTGACATGGATTGGACGAACCACTGAA
TTGCCGCATTGCAGAGATATTGTATTTAAGTGCCTAGCTCGATACATAAACGGGTCTCTCTGGTTAGACC
AGATCTGAGCCTGGGAGCTCTCTGGCTAACTAGGGAACCCACTGCTTAAGCCTCAATAAAGCTTGCCTTG
AGTGCTTCAAGTAGTGTGTGCCCGTCTGTTGTGTGACTCTGGTAACTAGAGATCCCTCAGACCCTTTTAG
TCAGTGTGGAAAATCTCTAGCAGTGGCGCCCGAACAGGGACTTGAAAGCGAAAGGGAAACCAGAGGAGCT
CTCTCGACGCAGGACTCGGCTTGCTGAAGCGCGCACGGCAAGAGGCGAGGGGCGGCGACTGGTGAGTACG
CCAAAAATTTTGACTAGCGGAGGCTAGAAGGAGAGAGATGGGTGCGAGAGCGTCAGTATTAAGCGGGGGA
GAATTAGATCGCGATGGGAAAAAATTCGGTTAAGGCCAGGGGGAAAGAAAAAATATAAATTAAAACATAT
AGTATGGGCAAGCAGGGAGCTAGAACGATTCGCAGTTAATCCTGGCCTGTTAGAAACATCAGAAGGCTGT
AGACAAATACTGGGACAGCTACAACCATCCCTTCAGACAGGATCAGAAGAACTTAGATCATTATATAATA
CAGTAGCAACCCTCTATTGTGTGCATCAAAGGATAGAGATAAAAGACACCAAGGAAGCTTTAGACAAGAT
AGAGGAAGAGCAAAACAAAAGTAAGACCACCGCACAGCAAGCGGCCGCTGATCTTCAGACCTGGAGGAGG
AGATATGAGGGACAATTGGAGAAGTGAATTATATAAATATAAAGTAGTAAAAATTGAACCATTAGGAGTA
GCACCCACCAAGGCAAAGAGAAGAGTGGTGCAGAGAGAAAAAAGAGCAGTGGGAATAGGAGCTTTGTTCC
TTGGGTTCTTGGGAGCAGCAGGAAGCACTATGGGCGCAGCGTCAATGACGCTGACGGTACAGGCCAGACA
ATTATTGTCTGGTATAGTGCAGCAGCAGAACAATTTGCTGAGGGCTATTGAGGCGCAACAGCATCTGTTG
CAACTCACAGTCTGGGGCATCAAGCAGCTCCAGGCAAGAATCCTGGCTGTGGAAAGATACCTAAAGGATC
AACAGCTCCTGGGGATTTGGGGTTGCTCTGGAAAACTCATTTGCACCACTGCTGTGCCTTGGAATGCTAG
TTGGAGTAATAAATCTCTGGAACAGATTTGGAATCACACGACCTGGATGGAGTGGGACAGAGAAATTAAC
AATTACACAAGCTTAATACACTCCTTAATTGAAGAATCGCAAAACCAGCAAGAAAAGAATGAACAAGAAT
TATTGGAATTAGATAAATGGGCAAGTTTGTGGAATTGGTTTAACATAACAAATTGGCTGTGGTATATAAA
ATTATTCATAATGATAGTAGGAGGCTTGGTAGGTTTAAGAATAGTTTTTGCTGTACTTTCTATAGTGAAT
AGAGTTAGGCAGGGATATTCACCATTATCGTTTCAGACCCACCTCCCAACCCCGAGGGGACCCGACAGGC
CCGAAGGAATAGAAGAAGAAGGTGGAGAGAGAGACAGAGACAGATCCATTCGATTAGTGAACGGATCTCG
ACGGTATCGGTTAACTTTTAAAAGAAAAGGGGGGATTGGGGGGTACAGTGCAGGGGAAAGAATAGTAGAC
ATAATAGCAACAGACATACAAACTAAAGAATTACAAAAACAAATTACAAAAATTCAAAATTTTATCGATC
ACGAGACTAGCCTCGAGCTAGCTGCAGTAACGCCATTTTGCAAGGCATGGAAAAATACCAAACCAAGAAT
AGAGAAGTTCAGATCAAGGGCGGGTACATGAAAATAGCTAACGTTGGGCCAAACAGGATATCTGCGGTGA
GCAGTTTCGGCCCCGGCCCGGGGCCAAGAACAGATGGTCACCGCAGTTTCGGCCCCGGCCCGAGGCCAAG
AACAGATGGTCCCCAGATATGGCCCAACCCTCAGCAGTTTCTTAAGACCCATCAGATGTTTCCAGGCTCC
CCCAAGGACCTGAAATGACCCTGCGCCTTATTTGAATTAACCAATCAGCCTGCTTCTCGCTTCTGTTCGC
GCGCTTCTGCTTCCCGAGCTCTATAAAAGAGCTCACAACCCCTCACTCGGCGCGCCAGTCCTCCGACAGA
CTGAGTCGGCCGGTGGATCCACCGGTGCCACCATGGCGGAGGAGCAGGACCTATCGGAGGTGGAGCTGAG
CCCCGTGGGCTCGGAGGAGCCCCGCTGCCTGTCCCCGGGGAGCGCGCCCTCGCTAGGGCCCGACGGCGGC
GGCGGCGGATCGGGCCTGCGAGCCAGCCCGGGGCCAGGCGAGCTGGGCAAGGTCAAGAAGGAGCAGCAGG
ACGGCGAGGCGGACGATGACAAGTTCCCCGTGTGCATCCGCGAGGCCGTCAGCCAGGTGCTCAGCGGCTA
CGACTGGACGCTGGTGCCCATGCCCGTGCGCGTCAACGGCGCCAGCAAAAGCAAGCCGCACGTCAAGCGG
CCCATGAACGCCTTCATGGTGTGGGCTCAGGCAGCGCGCAGGAAGCTCGCGGACCAGTACCCGCACCTGC
ACAACGCTGAGCTCAGCAAGACGCTGGGCAAGCTCTGGAGGCTGCTGAACGAAAGTGACAAGCGCCCCTT
CATCGAGGAGGCTGAGCGGCTCCGTATGCAGCACAAGAAAGACCACCCGGACTACAAGTACCAGCCCAGG
CGGCGGAAGAACGGGAAGGCCGCCCAGGGCGAGGCGGAGTGCCCCGGTGGGGAGGCCGAGCAAGGTGGGA
CCGCCGCCATCCAGGCCCACTACAAGAGCGCCCACTTGGACCACCGGCACCCAGGAGAGGGCTCCCCCAT
GTCAGATGGGAACCCCGAGCACCCCTCAGGCCAGAGCCATGGCCCACCCACCCCTCCAACCACCCCGAAG
ACAGAGCTGCAGTCGGGCAAGGCAGACCCGAAGCGGGACGGGCGCTCCATGGGGGAGGGCGGGAAGCCTC
ACATCGACTTCGGCAACGTGGACATTGGTGAGATCAGCCACGAGGTAATGTCCAACATGGAGACCTTTGA
TGTGGCTGAGTTGGACCAGTACCTGCCGCCCAATGGGCACCCAGGCCATGTGAGCAGCTACTCAGCAGCC
GGCTATGGGCTGGGCAGTGCCCTGGCCGTGGCCAGTGGACACTCCGCCTGGATCTCCAAGCCACCAGGCG
Features (pLannotate 1.2.2; 31 found; start..end, strand, type, name):
    450..1418    +  CDS            OLIG2: OLIG2_HUMAN - Also known as BHLHB1, BHLHE19, PRKCBP2, RACK17. Experimental evidence at protein level: Swiss-Prot protein existence level 1. Required for oligodendrocyte and motor neuron specification in the spinal cord, as well as for the development of somatic motor neurons in the hindbrain. Functions together with ZNF488 to promote oligodendrocyte differentiation. Cooperates with OLIG1 to establish the pMN domain of the embryonic neural tube. Antagonist of V2 interneuron and of NKX2-2-induced V3 interneuron development. From Homo sapiens (Human).
   1485..2315    +  CDS            NKX6-2: NKX62_HUMAN - Also known as GTX, NKX6B. Experimental evidence at protein level: Swiss-Prot protein existence level 1. Transcription factor with repressor activity involved in the regulation of axon-glial interactions at myelin paranodes in oligodendrocytes. Binds to the consensus DNA sequence 5'-(A/T)TTAATGA- 3'. In oligodendrocytes, binds to MBP and PLP1 promoter regions. From Homo sapiens (Human).
   2441..2903    +  misc_feature   IRES: internal ribosome entry site (IRES) of the encephalomyocarditis virus (EMCV)
   2917..3516    +  CDS            PuroR: puromycin N-acetyltransferase; pac from Streptomyces alboniger; confers resistance to puromycin
   3529..4117    +  misc_feature   WPRE: woodchuck hepatitis virus posttranscriptional regulatory element
   4134..4202    +  CDS            nef (fragment): NEF_HV1Z2 - Experimental evidence at protein level: Swiss-Prot protein existence level 1. Extracellular Nef protein targets CD4(+) T-lymphocytes for apoptosis by interacting with CXCR4 surface receptors. From Human immunodeficiency virus type 1 group M subtype D (isolate Z2/CDC-Z34) (HIV-1).
   4225..4272    +  protein_bind   FRT: FLP-mediated recombination occurs in the 8-bp core sequence TCTAGAAA (Turan and Bode, 2011). FLP recombinase from the Saccharomyces cerevisiae 2μ plasmid
   4279..4298    +  LTR            5' LTR (fragment): 5' long terminal repeat (LTR) from HIV-1
   4317..4497    +  LTR            5' LTR (truncated): truncated 5' long terminal repeat (LTR) from HIV-1
   4569..4690    +  polyA_signal   SV40 poly(A) signal: SV40 polyadenylation signal
   4730..4865    +  rep_origin     SV40 ori: SV40 origin of replication
   4886..4904    -  promoter       T7 promoter: promoter for bacteriophage T7 RNA polymerase
   4912..5067    +  CDS            lacZα (fragment): LacZα fragment of β-galactosidase; lacZ fragment
   5072..5500    +  rep_origin     f1 ori (sequence partly withheld): f1 bacteriophage origin of replication; arrow indicates direction of (+) strand synthesis
   5553..5657    +  promoter       AmpR promoter: bla
   5658..6518    +  CDS            AmpR: β-lactamase; bla; confers resistance to ampicillin, carbenicillin, and related antibiotics
   6689..7277    +  rep_origin     ori: high-copy-number ColE1/pMB1/pBR322/pUC origin of replication
   7460..7552    +  CDS            lacI (fragment): lac repressor; lacI; The lac repressor binds to the lac operator to inhibit transcription in E. coli. This inhibition can be relieved by adding lactose or isopropyl-β-D-thiogalactopyranoside (IPTG).
   7565..7586    +  protein_bind   CAP binding site: CAP binding activates transcription in the presence of cAMP. E. coli catabolite activator protein
   7601..7631    +  promoter       lac promoter: promoter for the E. coli lac operon
   7635..7657    +  protein_bind   lac operator (fragment): The lac repressor binds to the lac operator to inhibit transcription in E. coli. This inhibition can be relieved by adding lactose or isopropyl-β-D-thiogalactopyranoside (IPTG). lac repressor encoded by lacI
   7700..7718    +  promoter       T3 promoter: promoter for bacteriophage T3 RNA polymerase
   7746..7972    +  promoter       RSV promoter: Rous sarcoma virus enhancer/promoter
   7973..8153    +  LTR            5' LTR (truncated): truncated 5' long terminal repeat (LTR) from HIV-1
   8200..8325    +  misc_feature   HIV-1 Ψ: packaging signal of human immunodeficiency virus type 1
   8309..8672    +  CDS            HIV-1 gag (fragment): gag protein from human immunodeficiency virus 1; gag
   8818..9051    +  misc_feature   RRE: The Rev response element (RRE) of HIV-1 allows for Rev-dependent mRNA export from the nucleus to the cytoplasm.
   9428..9528    +  CDS            Rev (fragment): human immunodeficiency virus 1 (HIV-1) Rev protein; rev; enhances nuclear export of unspliced and incompletely spliced viral mRNAs
   9547..9664    +  misc_feature   cPPT/CTS: central polypurine tract and central termination sequence of HIV-1
   9698..10099   +  promoter       SFFV promoter: spleen focus-forming virus long terminal repeat (LTR) promoter
  10124..380     +  CDS            SOX10 (across the origin): SOX10_HUMAN - Experimental evidence at protein level: Swiss-Prot protein existence level 1. Transcription factor that plays a central role in developing and mature glia (By similarity). Specifically activates expression of myelin genes, during oligodendrocyte (OL) maturation, such as DUSP15 and MYRF, thereby playing a central role in oligodendrocyte maturation and CNS myelination (By similarity). Once induced, MYRF cooperates with SOX10 to implement the myelination program (By similarity). Transcriptional activator of MITF, acting synergistically with PAX3 (PubMed:21965087). Transcriptional ac
