[The description below was written by a language model from this plasmid's Addgene catalogue record and pLannotate feature annotations shown in this document.]
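Description:
SF-SON IRES Puro is an 11.1 kb HIV-1-based lentiviral transfer plasmid built on the pRRL.SF-IRES-Pac backbone for mammalian expression of three human oligodendroglial transcription factors. It is propagated in E. coli through a high-copy ColE1/pUC-type origin with ampicillin selection (AmpR). The backbone also carries an f1 origin, an SV40 origin and remnants of a lac/T3/T7 cloning region. The viral portion has a third-generation layout. An RSV promoter is fused to a truncated 5' LTR, so genomic RNA is produced without Tat. This is followed by the Ψ packaging signal with a gag fragment, the RRE for Rev-dependent nuclear export, and the cPPT/CTS, which aids nuclear import of the reverse-transcribed genome. The 3' end comprises a truncated LTR, in which an FRT site is annotated just upstream of the residual LTR sequence, and then an SV40 polyadenylation signal.

The payload is driven by the internal spleen focus-forming virus (SFFV) promoter. It transcribes a single message encoding SOX10, OLIG2 and NKX6-2 in that order ("SON"). The three reading frames are separated by short gaps of roughly 70 bp that the feature table leaves unannotated, so the record does not state which linker joins them, although the spacing is compatible with self-cleaving peptide-type sequences. Downstream, an EMCV IRES directs translation of puromycin N-acetyltransferase from the same transcript, which couples drug resistance to expression of the factors. A WPRE enhances transcript stability and expression. According to the associated publication title, the vector is used to transduce human induced pluripotent stem cell derivatives, with puromycin enrichment of transduced cells, to generate oligodendrocytes rapidly by forced transcription factor expression.
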