Addgene plasmid #214402: SF-SON IRES Puro
Purpose: Expresses human SOX10, OLIG2, NKX6.2 and PAC (puromycin N-acetyl-transferase)
Depositing lab: Tanja Kuhlmann. Depositing organization: Universitaetsklinikum Muenster. Publication: Rapid and efficient generation of oligodendrocytes from human induced pluripotent stem cells using transcription factors. Ehrlich M, Mozafari S, Glatza M, Starost L, Velychko S, Hallmann AL, Cui QL, Schambach A, Kim KP, Bachelin C, Marteyn A, Hargus G, Johnson RM, Antel J, Sterneckert J, Zaehres H, Scholer HR, Baron-Van Evercooren A, Kuhlmann T. Proc Natl Acad Sci U S A. 2017 Mar 14;114(11):E2243-E2252. doi: 10.1073/pnas.1614412114. Epub 2017 Feb 28. PubMed 28246330.
Backbone
  Vector backbone: pRRL.SF-IRES-Pac
  Backbone size w/o insert (bp): 7812
  Total vector size (bp): 11141
  Vector type: Mammalian Expression, Lentiviral
  Selectable markers: Puromycin
Growth in bacteria
  Bacterial resistance: Ampicillin, 100 μg/mL
  Growth temperature: 37°C
  Growth strain: NEB Stable
  Copy number: Unknown
Gene/Insert
  Gene/Insert name: SOX10, Olig2, NKX6.2
  Species: H. sapiens (human)
  Insert size (bp): 3200
  Entrez Gene: SOX10 (a.k.a. DOM, PCWH, SOX-10, WS2E, WS4, WS4C); OLIG2 (a.k.a. BHLHB1, OLIGO2, PRKCBP2, RACK17, bHLHe19); NKX6-2 (a.k.a. GTX, NKX6.2, NKX6B, SPAX8)
  Promoter: SFFV
  Cloning method: Unknown
  Sequencing primers: 5′ GTA ACG CCA TTT TGC AAG GCA TG; 3′ gccacaaccatgaccgagtacaag
Terms and licenses: Academic/Nonprofit Terms; Industry Terms: Not Available to Industry
How to cite: SF-SON IRES Puro was a gift from Tanja Kuhlmann (Addgene plasmid # 214402 ; http://n2t.net/addgene:214402 ; RRID:Addgene_214402)
